Addgene plasmid #60410: pQE-80L MBP-SspB Micro
Purpose: E. coli expression of SspB Micro
Depositing lab: Brian Kuhlman. Depositing organization: University of North Carolina at Chapel Hill. Publication: Engineering an improved light-induced dimer (iLID) for controlling the localization and activity of signaling proteins. Guntas G, Hallett RA, Zimmerman SP, Williams T, Yumerefendi H, Bear JE, Kuhlman B. Proc Natl Acad Sci U S A. 2015 Jan 6;112(1):112-7. doi: 10.1073/pnas.1417910112. Epub 2014 Dec 22. PubMed 25535392.
Backbone
  Vector backbone: pQE-80L
  Backbone manufacturer: Qiagen
  Backbone size w/o insert (bp): 5979
  Total vector size (bp): 6315
  Modifications to backbone: Added N-terminal MBP
  Vector type: Bacterial Expression
Growth in bacteria
  Bacterial resistance: Ampicillin, 100 μg/mL
  Growth temperature: 37°C
  Growth strain: DH5alpha
  Copy number: Low Copy
Gene/Insert
  Gene/Insert name: SspB micro
  Species: E. Coli
  Insert size (bp): 336
  Mutation: R73Q, Y11K and A15E
  Tag / fusion protein: His-MBP-TEV (N terminal on backbone)
  Cloning method: Restriction Enzyme; 5′ cloning site BamH1 (not destroyed); 3′ cloning site HindIII (not destroyed)
  Sequencing primers: 5′ pQE-80L Fwd; 3′ pQE-80L Rev
Terms and licenses: Academic/Nonprofit Terms; Industry Terms: Not Available to Industry
Depositor comments: The SspB used in this construct contains two amino acid mutations that disrupt the natural dimerization of SspB. These mutations are Y11K and A15E (residue numbering from pdb code 1ou9). Here is the sequence around the mutated residues with the sites of mutation in parentheses: SSPKRP(K)LLR(E)YYDWLVDNS
How to cite: pQE-80L MBP-SspB Micro was a gift from Brian Kuhlman (Addgene plasmid # 60410 ; http://n2t.net/addgene:60410 ; RRID:Addgene_60410)
