[The description below was written by a language model from this plasmid's Addgene catalogue record and pLannotate feature annotations shown in this document.]
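Description:
pQE-80L MBP-SspB Micro is a bacterial expression plasmid built on the Qiagen pQE-80L backbone, modified to add an N-terminal maltose binding protein, for producing the SspB Micro protein in E. coli. It replicates from a ColE1/pBR322-type origin (the record lists it as low copy; a bom region and only a fragment of rop are annotated) and is selected with ampicillin through the β-lactamase gene. A cat coding sequence with only a fragment of its promoter lies downstream of the expression cassette, as is usual for this backbone, but chloramphenicol is not listed as a selection. The catalogue gives a total size of 6315 bp, whereas the annotated depositor sequence is 6236 nt, a small discrepancy the record does not explain.

Expression is driven by the phage T5 promoter, which is read by E. coli RNA polymerase and controlled by lac operator sequences. The plasmid carries its own lacI under the lacIq promoter, so repression is tight in ordinary strains and expression is induced with IPTG. The open reading frame encodes a His tag, cytosolic MBP lacking its signal sequence, a TEV protease site and then the roughly 330 bp SspB fragment, cloned between BamHI and HindIII and followed by the lambda t0 terminator. The His tag and MBP allow affinity purification, MBP commonly aids solubility, and TEV cleavage can release SspB.

The insert is listed as E. coli SspB, although the automated annotation matched it to the Haemophilus influenzae homologue. It carries R73Q, plus Y11K and A15E, which the depositor states disrupt natural SspB dimerization. The associated publication describes the improved light-induced dimer (iLID) system, so this construct presumably supplies a recombinant binding partner for in vitro work.
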