Features (pLannotate 1.2.2; 19 found; start..end, strand, type, name):
     10..54      +  promoter       T5 promoter: bacteriophage T5 promoter for E. coli RNA polymerase, with embedded lac operator
     62..78      +  protein_bind   lac operator: The lac repressor binds to the lac operator to inhibit transcription in E. coli. This inhibition can be relieved by adding lactose or isopropyl-β-D-thiogalactopyranoside (IPTG). lac repressor encoded by lacI
    127..144     +  CDS            7xHis (fragment): 6xHis affinity tag
    151..1248    +  CDS            MBP: maltose binding protein from E. coli; malE (mutated); This version of the gene does not encode a signal sequence, so MBP will remain in the cytosol.
   1312..1331    +  CDS            TEV site (fragment): tobacco etch virus (TEV) protease recognition and cleavage site
   1336..1665    +  CDS            sspB (fragment): SSPB_HAEIN - Experimental evidence at protein level: Swiss-Prot protein existence level 1. Also stimulates degradation of the N-terminus of RseA (residues 1-108, alone or in complex with sigma-E) by ClpX-ClpP in a non-ssrA-mediated fashion. From Haemophilus influenzae (strain ATCC 51907 / DSM 11121 / KW20 / Rd).
   1693..1787    +  terminator     lambda t0 terminator: transcription terminator from phage lambda
   1802..1830    +  promoter       cat promoter (fragment): promoter of the E. coli cat gene encoding chloramphenicol acetyltransferase
   1831..2487    +  CDS            cat: CAT_ECOLX - Experimental evidence at protein level: Swiss-Prot protein existence level 1. This enzyme is an effector of chloramphenicol resistance in bacteria. From Escherichia coli. This protein is used as a marker in many commonly used cloning vectors, such as pACYC184.
   2555..2641    +  terminator     rrnB T1 terminator: Escherichia coli rrnB; transcription terminator T1 from the E. coli rrnB gene
   2664..2681    -  promoter       tet promoter (fragment): E. coli promoter for tetracycline efflux protein gene
   2700..2721    -  protein_bind   CAP binding site: CAP binding activates transcription in the presence of cAMP. E. coli catabolite activator protein
   2734..3816    -  CDS            lacI: lac repressor; lacI; The lac repressor binds to the lac operator to inhibit transcription in E. coli. This inhibition can be relieved by adding lactose or isopropyl-β-D-thiogalactopyranoside (IPTG).
   3817..3894    -  promoter       lacIq promoter: lacI (mutant); In the lacIq allele, a single base change in the promoter boosts expression of the lacI gene about 10-fold.
   3943..3984    +  CDS            rop (fragment): Rop protein, which maintains plasmids at low copy number; rop
   4086..4226    +  misc_feature   bom: basis of mobility region from pBR322
   4412..5000    -  rep_origin     ori: high-copy-number ColE1/pMB1/pBR322/pUC origin of replication
   5171..6031    -  CDS            AmpR: β-lactamase; bla; confers resistance to ampicillin, carbenicillin, and related antibiotics
   6032..6136    -  promoter       AmpR promoter: bla
>Addgene plasmid #60410 | pQE-80L MBP-SspB Micro | depositor full sequence | sequence record 100546 | pQE-80L MBP-SspB Micro sequence 6236 bps
CTCGAGAAATCATAAAAAATTTATTTGCTTTGTGAGCGGATAACAATTATAATAGATTCAATTGTGAGCG
GATAACAATTTCACACAGAATTCATTAAAGAGGAGAAATTAACTATGAGAGGATCGCATCACCATCACCA
TCACGGATCTAAAATCGAAGAAGGTAAACTGGTAATCTGGATTAACGGCGATAAAGGCTATAACGGTCTC
GCTGAAGTCGGTAAGAAATTCGAGAAAGATACCGGAATTAAAGTCACCGTTGAGCATCCGGATAAACTGG
AAGAGAAATTCCCACAGGTTGCGGCAACTGGCGATGGCCCTGACATTATCTTCTGGGCACACGACCGCTT
TGGTGGCTACGCTCAATCTGGCCTGTTGGCTGAAATCACCCCGGACAAAGCGTTCCAGGACAAGCTGTAT
CCGTTTACCTGGGATGCCGTACGTTACAACGGCAAGCTGATTGCTTACCCGATCGCTGTTGAAGCGTTAT
CGCTGATTTATAACAAAGACCTGCTGCCGAACCCGCCAAAAACCTGGGAAGAGATCCCGGCGCTGGATAA
AGAACTGAAAGCGAAAGGTAAGAGCGCGCTGATGTTCAACCTGCAAGAACCGTACTTCACCTGGCCGCTG
ATTGCTGCTGACGGGGGTTATGCGTTCAAGTATGAAAACGGCAAGTACGACATTAAAGACGTGGGCGTGG
ATAACGCTGGCGCGAAAGCGGGTCTGACCTTCCTGGTTGACCTGATTAAAAACAAACACATGAATGCAGA
CACCGATTACTCCATCGCAGAAGCTGCCTTTAATAAAGGCGAAACAGCGATGACCATCAACGGCCCGTGG
GCATGGTCCAACATCGACACCAGCAAAGTGAATTATGGTGTAACGGTACTGCCGACCTTCAAGGGTCAAC
CATCCAAACCGTTCGTTGGCGTGCTGAGCGCAGGTATTAACGCCGCCAGTCCGAACAAAGAGCTGGCAAA
AGAGTTCCTCGAAAACTATCTGCTGACTGATGAAGGTCTGGAAGCGGTTAATAAAGACAAACCGCTGGGT
GCCGTAGCGCTGAAGTCTTACGAGGAAGAGTTGGCGAAAGATCCACGTATTGCCGCCACTATGGAAAACG
CCCAGAAAGGTGAAATCATGCCGAACATCCCGCAGATGTCCGCTTTCTGGTATGCCGTGCGTACTGCGGT
GATCAACGCCGCCAGCGGTCGTCAGACTGTCGATGAAGCCCTGAAAGACGCGCAGACTAATTCGAGCTCG
AACAACAACAACAATAACAATAACAACAACCTCGGGATCGAGGGAACGACCGAAAACCTGTATTTTCAGG
GATCCAGCTCCCCGAAACGCCCTAAGCTGCTGCGTGAATATTACGATTGGCTGGTTGATAACAGCTTTAC
CCCATATCTGGTGGTGGATGCCACATACCTGGGCGTGAACGTGCCCGTGGAGTATGTGAAAGACGGTCAG
ATCGTGCTGAATCTGTCTGCAAGTGCGACCGGCAACCTGCAACTGACAAATGATTTTATCCAGTTCAACG
CCCAGTTTAAGGGCGTGTCTCGTGAACTGTATATCCCGATGGGTGCCGCTCTGGCCATTTACGCTCGCGA
GAACGGCGATGGTGTGATGTTCGAACCAGAAGAAATCTATGACGAGCTGAATATTGGTTAAAAGCTTAAT
TAGCTGAGCTTGGACTCCTGTTGATAGATCCAGTAATGACCTCAGAACTCCATCTGGATTTGTTCAGAAC
GCTCGGTTGCCGCCGGGCGTTTTTTATTGGTGAGAATCCAAGCTAGCTTGGCGAGATTTTCAGGAGCTAA
GGAAGCTAAAATGGAGAAAAAAATCACTGGATATACCACCGTTGATATATCCCAATGGCATCGTAAAGAA
CATTTTGAGGCATTTCAGTCAGTTGCTCAATGTACCTATAACCAGACCGTTCAGCTGGATATTACGGCCT
TTTTAAAGACCGTAAAGAAAAATAAGCACAAGTTTTATCCGGCCTTTATTCACATTCTTGCCCGCCTGAT
GAATGCTCATCCGGAATTTCGTATGGCAATGAAAGACGGTGAGCTGGTGATATGGGATAGTGTTCACCCT
TGTTACACCGTTTTCCATGAGCAAACTGAAACGTTTTCATCGCTCTGGAGTGAATACCACGACGATTTCC
GGCAGTTTCTACACATATATTCGCAAGATGTGGCGTGTTACGGTGAAAACCTGGCCTATTTCCCTAAAGG
GTTTATTGAGAATATGTTTTTCGTCTCAGCCAATCCCTGGGTGAGTTTCACCAGTTTTGATTTAAACGTG
GCCAATATGGACAACTTCTTCGCCCCCGTTTTCACCATGGGCAAATATTATACGCAAGGCGACAAGGTGC
TGATGCCGCTGGCGATTCAGGTTCATCATGCCGTTTGTGATGGCTTCCATGTCGGCAGAATGCTTAATGA
ATTACAACAGTACTGCGATGAGTGGCAGGGCGGGGCGTAATTTTTTTAAGGCAGTTATTGGTGCCCTTAA
ACGCCTGGGGTAATGACTCTCTAGCTTGAGGCATCAAATAAAACGAAAGGCTCAGTCGAAAGACTGGGCC
TTTCGTTTTATCTGTTGTTTGTCGGTGAACGCTCTCCTGAGTAGGACAAATCCGCCCTCTAGATTACGTG
CAGTCGATGATAAGCTGTCAAACATGAGAATTGTGCCTAATGAGTGAGCTAACTTACATTAATTGCGTTG
CGCTCACTGCCCGCTTTCCAGTCGGGAAACCTGTCGTGCCAGCTGCATTAATGAATCGGCCAACGCGCGG
GGAGAGGCGGTTTGCGTATTGGGCGCCAGGGTGGTTTTTCTTTTCACCAGTGAGACGGGCAACAGCTGAT
TGCCCTTCACCGCCTGGCCCTGAGAGAGTTGCAGCAAGCGGTCCACGCTGGTTTGCCCCAGCAGGCGAAA
ATCCTGTTTGATGGTGGTTAACGGCGGGATATAACATGAGCTGTCTTCGGTATCGTCGTATCCCACTACC
GAGATATCCGCACCAACGCGCAGCCCGGACTCGGTAATGGCGCGCATTGCGCCCAGCGCCATCTGATCGT
TGGCAACCAGCATCGCAGTGGGAACGATGCCCTCATTCAGCATTTGCATGGTTTGTTGAAAACCGGACAT
GGCACTCCAGTCGCCTTCCCGTTCCGCTATCGGCTGAATTTGATTGCGAGTGAGATATTTATGCCAGCCA
GCCAGACGCAGACGCGCCGAGACAGAACTTAATGGGCCCGCTAACAGCGCGATTTGCTGGTGACCCAATG
CGACCAGATGCTCCACGCCCAGTCGCGTACCGTCTTCATGGGAGAAAATAATACTGTTGATGGGTGTCTG
GTCAGAGACATCAAGAAATAACGCCGGAACATTAGTGCAGGCAGCTTCCACAGCAATGGCATCCTGGTCA
TCCAGCGGATAGTTAATGATCAGCCCACTGACGCGTTGCGCGAGAAGATTGTGCACCGCCGCTTTACAGG
CTTCGACGCCGCTTCGTTCTACCATCGACACCACCACGCTGGCACCCAGTTGATCGGCGCGAGATTTAAT
CGCCGCGACAATTTGCGACGGCGCGTGCAGGGCCAGACTGGAGGTGGCAACGCCAATCAGCAACGACTGT
TTGCCCGCCAGTTGTTGTGCCACGCGGTTGGGAATGTAATTCAGCTCCGCCATCGCCGCTTCCACTTTTT
CCCGCGTTTTCGCAGAAACGTGGCTGGCCTGGTTCACCACGCGGGAAACGGTCTGATAAGAGACACCGGC
ATACTCTGCGACATCGTATAACGTTACTGGTTTCACATTCACCACCCTGAATTGACTCTCTTCCGGGCGC
TATCATGCCATACCGCGAAAGGTTTTGCACCATTCGATGGTGTCGGAATTTCGGGCAGCGTTGGGTCCTG
GCCACGGGTGCGCATGATCTAGAGCTGCCTCGCGCGTTTCGGTGATGACGGTGAAAACCTCTGACACATG
CAGCTCCCGGAGACGGTCACAGCTTGTCTGTAAGCGGATGCCGGGAGCAGACAAGCCCGTCAGGGCGCGT
CAGCGGGTGTTGGCGGGTGTCGGGGCGCAGCCATGACCCAGTCACGTAGCGATAGCGGAGTGTATACTGG
CTTAACTATGCGGCATCAGAGCAGATTGTACTGAGAGTGCACCATATGCGGTGTGAAATACCGCACAGAT
GCGTAAGGAGAAAATACCGCATCAGGCGCTCTTCCGCTTCCTCGCTCACTGACTCGCTGCGCTCGGTCGT
TCGGCTGCGGCGAGCGGTATCAGCTCACTCAAAGGCGGTAATACGGTTATCCACAGAATCAGGGGATAAC
GCAGGAAAGAACATGTGAGCAAAAGGCCAGCAAAAGGCCAGGAACCGTAAAAAGGCCGCGTTGCTGGCGT
TTTTCCATAGGCTCCGCCCCCCTGACGAGCATCACAAAAATCGACGCTCAAGTCAGAGGTGGCGAAACCC
GACAGGACTATAAAGATACCAGGCGTTTCCCCCTGGAAGCTCCCTCGTGCGCTCTCCTGTTCCGACCCTG
CCGCTTACCGGATACCTGTCCGCCTTTCTCCCTTCGGGAAGCGTGGCGCTTTCTCATAGCTCACGCTGTA
GGTATCTCAGTTCGGTGTAGGTCGTTCGCTCCAAGCTGGGCTGTGTGCACGAACCCCCCGTTCAGCCCGA
CCGCTGCGCCTTATCCGGTAACTATCGTCTTGAGTCCAACCCGGTAAGACACGACTTATCGCCACTGGCA
GCAGCCACTGGTAACAGGATTAGCAGAGCGAGGTATGTAGGCGGTGCTACAGAGTTCTTGAAGTGGTGGC
CTAACTACGGCTACACTAGAAGGACAGTATTTGGTATCTGCGCTCTGCTGAAGCCAGTTACCTTCGGAAA
AAGAGTTGGTAGCTCTTGATCCGGCAAACAAACCACCGCTGGTAGCGGTGGTTTTTTTGTTTGCAAGCAG
CAGATTACGCGCAGAAAAAAAGGATCTCAAGAAGATCCTTTGATCTTTTCTACGGGGTCTGACGCTCAGT
GGAACGAAAACTCACGTTAAGGGATTTTGGTCATGAGATTATCAAAAAGGATCTTCACCTAGATCCTTTT
AAATTAAAAATGAAGTTTTAAATCAATCTAAAGTATATATGAGTAAACTTGGTCTGACAGTTACCAATGC
TTAATCAGTGAGGCACCTATCTCAGCGATCTGTCTATTTCGTTCATCCATAGTTGCCTGACTCCCCGTCG
TGTAGATAACTACGATACGGGAGGGCTTACCATCTGGCCCCAGTGCTGCAATGATACCGCGAGACCCACG
CTCACCGGCTCCAGATTTATCAGCAATAAACCAGCCAGCCGGAAGGGCCGAGCGCAGAAGTGGTCCTGCA
ACTTTATCCGCCTCCATCCAGTCTATTAATTGTTGCCGGGAAGCTAGAGTAAGTAGTTCGCCAGTTAATA
GTTTGCGCAACGTTGTTGCCATTGCTACAGGCATCGTGGTGTCACGCTCGTCGTTTGGTATGGCTTCATT
CAGCTCCGGTTCCCAACGATCAAGGCGAGTTACATGATCCCCCATGTTGTGCAAAAAAGCGGTTAGCTCC
TTCGGTCCTCCGATCGTTGTCAGAAGTAAGTTGGCCGCAGTGTTATCACTCATGGTTATGGCAGCACTGC
ATAATTCTCTTACTGTCATGCCATCCGTAAGATGCTTTTCTGTGACTGGTGAGTACTCAACCAAGTCATT
CTGAGAATAGTGTATGCGGCGACCGAGTTGCTCTTGCCCGGCGTCAATACGGGATAATACCGCGCCACAT
AGCAGAACTTTAAAAGTGCTCATCATTGGAAAACGTTCTTCGGGGCGAAAACTCTCAAGGATCTTACCGC
TGTTGAGATCCAGTTCGATGTAACCCACTCGTGCACCCAACTGATCTTCAGCATCTTTTACTTTCACCAG
CGTTTCTGGGTGAGCAAAAACAGGAAGGCAAAATGCCGCAAAAAAGGGAATAAGGGCGACACGGAAATGT
TGAATACTCATACTCTTCCTTTTTCAATATTATTGAAGCATTTATCAGGGTTATTGTCTCATGAGCGGAT
ACATATTTGAATGTATTTAGAAAAATAAACAAATAGGGGTTCCGCGCACATTTCCCCGAAAAGTGCCACC
TGACGTCTAAGAAACCATTATTATCATGACATTAACCTATAAAAATAGGCGTATCACGAGGCCCTTTCGT
CTTCAC
