>Addgene plasmid #60410 | pQE-80L MBP-SspB Micro | depositor partial sequence | sequence record 98650 | insert
AAAAACAAACACATGAATGCAGACACCGATTACTCCATCGCAGAAGCTGCCTTTAATAAAGGCGAAACAG
CGATGACCATCAACGGCCCGTGGGCATGGTCCAACATCGACACCAGCAAAGTGAATTATGGTGTAACGGT
ACTGCCGACCTTCAAGGGTCAACCATCCAAACCGTTCGTTGGCGTGCTGAGCGCAGGTATTAACGCCGCC
AGTCCGAACAAAGAGCTGGCAAAAGAGTTCCTCGAAAACTATCTGCTGACTGATGAAGGTCTGGAAGCGG
TTAATAAAGACAAACCGCTGGGTGCCGTAGCGCTGAAGTCTTACGAGGAAGAGTTGGCGAAAGATCCACG
TATTGCCGCCACTATGGAAAACGCCCAGAAAGGTGAAATCATGCCGAACATCCCGCAGATGTCCGCTTTC
TGGTATGCCGTGCGTACTGCGGTGATCAACGCCGCCAGCGGTCGTCAGACTGTCGATGAAGCCCTGAAAG
ACGCGCAGACTAATTCGAGCTCGAACAACAACAACAATAACAATAACAACAACCTCGGGATCGAGGGAAC
GACCGAAAACCTGTATTTTCAGGGATCCAGCTCCCCGAAACGCCCTAAGCTGCTGCGTGAATATTACGAT
TGGCTGGTTGATAACAGCTTTACCCCATATCTGGTGGTGGATGCCACATACCTGGGCGTGAACGTGCCCG
TGGAGTATGTGAAAGACGGTCAGATCGTGCTGAATCTGTCTGCAAGTGCGACCGGCAACCTGCAACTGAC
AAATGATTTTATCCAGTTCAACGCCCAGTTTAAGGGCGTGTCTCGTGAACTGTATATCCCGATGGGTGCC
GCTCTGGCCATTTACGCTCGCGAGAACGGCGATGGTGTGATGTTCGAACCAGAAGAAATCTATGACGAGC
TGAATATTGGTTAAAAGCTT
