>Addgene plasmid #60410 | pQE-80L MBP-SspB Micro | addgene partial sequence | sequence record 103076 | pBRforEco 5'-AATAGGCGTATCACGAGGC-3'
TTTATTTGCTTTGTGAGCGGATAACAATTATAATAGATTCAATTGTGAGCGGATAACAATTTCACACAGA
ATTCATTAAAGAGGAGAAATTAACTATGAGAGGATCGCATCACCATCACCATCACGGATCTAAAATCGAA
GAAGGTAAACTGGTAATCTGGATTAACGGCGATAAAGGCTATAACGGTCTCGCTGAAGTCGGTAAGAAAT
TCGAGAAAGATACCGGAATTAAAGTCACCGTTGAGCATCCGGATAAACTGGAAGAGAAATTCCCACAGGT
TGCGGCAACTGGCGATGGCCCTGACATTATCTTCTGGGCACACGACCGCTTTGGTGGCTACGCTCAATCT
GGCCTGTTGGCTGAAATCACCCCGGACAAAGCGTTCCAGGACAAGCTGTATCCGTTTACCTGGGATGCCG
TACGTTACAACGGCAAGCTGATTGCTTACCCGATCGCTGTTGAAGCGTTATCGCTGATTTATAACAAAGA
CCTGCTGCCGAACCCGCCAAAAACCTGGGAAGAGATCCCGGCGCTGGATAAAGAACTGAAAGCGAAAGGT
AAGAGCGCGCTGATGTTCAACCTGCAAGAACCGTACTTCACCTGGCCGCTGATTGCTGCTGACGGGGGTT
ATGCGTTCAAGTATGAAAACGGCAAGTACGACATTAAAGACGTGGGCGTGGATAACGCTGGCGCGAAAGC
GGGTCTGACCTTCCTGGTTGACCTGATTAAAAACAAACACATGAATGCAGACACCGATTACTCCATCGCA
GAAGCTGCCTTTAATAAAGGCG
