>Addgene plasmid #60410 | pQE-80L MBP-SspB Micro | addgene partial sequence | sequence record 103079 | T0term-R 5'-GCGGCAACCGAGCGTTC-3'
ATCTATCAACAGGAGTCCAAGCTCAGCTAATTAAGCTTTTAACCAATATTCAGNTCGTCATAGATTTCTT
CTGGTTCGAACATCACACCATCGCCGTTCTCGCGAGCGTAAATGGCCAGAGCGGCACCCATCGGGATATA
CAGTTCACGAGACACGCCCTTAAACTGGGCGTTGAACTGGATAAAATCATTTGTCAGTTGCAGGTTGCCG
GTCGCACTTGCAGACAGATTCAGCACGATCTGACCGTCTTTCACATACTCCACGGGCACGTTCACGCCCA
GGTATGTGGCATCCACCACCAGATATGGGGTAAAGCTGTTATCAACCAGCCAATCGTAATATTCACGCAG
CAGCTTAGGGCGTTTCGGGGAGCTGGATCCCTGAAAATACAGGTTTTCGGTCGTTCCCTCGATCCCGAGG
TTGTTGTTATTGTTATTGTTGTTGTTGTTCGAGCTCGAATTAGTCTGCGCGTCTTTCAGGGCTTCATCGA
CAGTCTGACGACCGCTGGCGGCGTTGATCACCGCAGTACGCACGGCATACCAGAAAGCGGACATCTGCGG
GATGTTCGGCATGATTTCACCTTTCTGGGCGTTTTCCATAGTGGCGGCAATACGTGGATCTTTCGCCAAC
TCTTCCTCGTAAGACTTCAGCGCTACGGCACCCAGCGGTTTGTCTTTATTAACCGCTTCCAGACCTTCAT
CAGTCAGCAGATAGTTTTCGAGGAACTCTTTTGCCAGCTCTTTGTTCGGACTGGCGGCGTTAAT
