>Addgene plasmid #60410 | pQE-80L MBP-SspB Micro | addgene partial sequence | sequence record 103080 | T0term-R 5'-GCGGCAACCGAGCGTTC-3'
ATCTATCAACAGGAGTCCAAGCTCAGCTAATTAAGCTTTTAACCAATATTCAGCTCGTCATAGATTTCTT
CTGGTTCGAACATCACACCATCGCCGTTCTCGCGAGCGTAAATGGCCAGAGCGGCACCCATCGGGATATA
CAGTTCACGAGACACGCCCTTAAACTGGGCGTTGAACTGGATAAAATCATTTGTCAGTTGCAGGTTGCCG
GTCGCACTTGCAGACAGATTCAGCACGATCTGACCGTCTTTCACATACTCCACGGGCACGTTCACGCCCA
GGTATGTGGCATCCACCACCAGATATGGGGTAAAGCTGTTATCAACCAGCCAATCGTAATATTCACGCAG
CAGCTTAGGGCGTTTCGGGGAGCTGGATCCCTGAAAATACAGGTTTTCGGTCGTTCCCTCGATCCCGAGG
TTGTTGTTATTGTTATTGTTGTTGTTGTTCGAGCTCGAATTAGTCTGCGCGTCTTTCAGGGCTTCATCGA
CAGTCTGACGACCGCTGGCGGCGTTGATCACCGCAGTACGCACGGCATACCAGAAAGCGGACATCTGCGG
GATGTTCGGCATGATTTCACCTTTCTGGGCGTTTTCCATAGTGGCGGCAATACGTGGATCTTTCGCCAAC
TCTTCCTCGTAAGACTTCAGCGCTACGGCACCCAGCGGTTTGTCTTTATTAACCGCTTCCAGACCTTCAT
CAGTCAGCAGATAGTTTTCGAGGAACTCTTTTGCCAGCTCTTTGTTCGGACTGGCGGCGTTAAT
